Addgene plasmid #76233: CLK1 gRNA (BRDN0001147408)
Purpose: 3rd generation lentiviral gRNA plasmid targeting human CLK1
Depositing lab: John Doench & David Root. Depositing organization: Broad Institute. Publication: Optimized sgRNA design to maximize activity and minimize off-target effects of CRISPR-Cas9. Doench JG, Fusi N, Sullender M, Hegde M, Vaimberg EW, Donovan KF, Smith I, Tothova Z, Wilen C, Orchard R, Virgin HW, Listgarten J, Root DE. Nat Biotechnol. 2016 Jan 18. doi: 10.1038/nbt.3437. PubMed 26780180.
Backbone
  Vector backbone: lentiGuide-Puro
  Backbone manufacturer: Zhang Lab (Addgene plasmid # 52963)
  Vector type: Mammalian Expression, Lentiviral, CRISPR
  Selectable markers: Puromycin
Growth in bacteria
  Bacterial resistance: Ampicillin, 100 μg/mL
  Growth temperature: 37°C
  Growth strain: DH5alpha
  Copy number: High Copy
Gene/Insert
  Gene/Insert name: CLK1 (alt names: CLK1; NM_001162407.1)
  gRNA/shRNA sequence: GCCAAAGAGACCATGAAAGC
  Species: H. sapiens (human)
  Entrez Gene: CLK1 (a.k.a. CLK, CLK/STY, STY)
  Promoter: hU6
  Cloning method: Unknown
  Sequencing primers: 5′ U6-F; 3′ pS2-R
Terms and licenses: Academic/Nonprofit Terms; Industry Terms: Not Available to Industry
Depositor comments: The gRNA was designed to target the following Genbank reference sequence(s): NM_001162407.1,NM_004071.3. Note that this plasmid does NOT contain Cas9. It should be used in conjunction with lentiCas9-Blast (Addgene #52962) or otherwise with cell lines already expressing Cas9. Browse the full kinome gRNA library at http://www.addgene.org/pooled-library/broadgpp-human-kinome/ or visit http://www.broadinstitute.org/rnai/public/ for detailed protocols and information.
How to cite: CLK1 gRNA (BRDN0001147408) was a gift from John Doench & David Root (Addgene plasmid # 76233 ; http://n2t.net/addgene:76233 ; RRID:Addgene_76233)
