[The description below was written by a language model from this plasmid's Addgene catalogue record and pLannotate feature annotations shown in this document.]
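Description:
CLK1 gRNA (BRDN0001147408) is a third-generation lentiviral CRISPR guide plasmid built on the lentiGuide-Puro backbone, carrying a single guide RNA directed against human CLK1 (also known as CLK or STY), a kinase gene. The guide was designed against two CLK1 reference transcripts and belongs to a human kinome gRNA collection. In bacteria the roughly 8.3 kb plasmid is maintained at high copy through a ColE1/pUC-type origin and selected with ampicillin via the β-lactamase gene. An f1 origin, lac regulatory remnants and T7/T3 promoters are carried over from the cloning backbone.

The viral genome is driven by an RSV promoter fused to a truncated HIV-1 5' LTR, which makes transcription in packaging cells Tat-independent. It is followed by the Ψ packaging signal with a partial gag sequence, the Rev response element for nuclear export of the full-length RNA, and a cPPT/CTS. It ends in a ΔU3 self-inactivating 3' LTR, so the integrated provirus lacks LTR promoter activity. Within this frame, a human U6 RNA polymerase III promoter expresses the CLK1 spacer joined to the Streptococcus pyogenes Cas9 guide scaffold. A separate cassette uses the EF-1α core promoter with its intron A to express puromycin N-acetyltransferase, with a WPRE downstream to enhance transcript expression, allowing puromycin selection of transduced mammalian cells.

The plasmid does not encode Cas9, so it is intended for use alongside a separate Cas9 lentiviral vector or in cells that already express Cas9. Its typical use is disruption of CLK1 in human cells.
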