Features (pLannotate 1.2.2; 29 found; start..end, strand, type, name):
     14..80      +  CDS            small t antigen (fragment): SV40 (simian virus 40) small t antigen
    106..317     +  promoter       EF-1α core promoter: core promoter for human elongation factor EF-1α
    318..1256    +  intron         EF-1α intron A: intron upstream of the start codon of human EF-1α
   1278..1877    +  CDS            PuroR (fragment): puromycin N-acetyltransferase; pac from Streptomyces; confers resistance to puromycin
   1893..2481    +  misc_feature   WPRE: woodchuck hepatitis virus posttranscriptional regulatory element
   2532..2551    +  misc_feature   cPPT/CTS (fragment): central polypurine tract and central termination sequence of HIV-1
   2553..2786    +  LTR            3' LTR (ΔU3): self-inactivating 3' long terminal repeat (LTR) from HIV-1
   2864..2985    +  polyA_signal   SV40 poly(A) signal: SV40 polyadenylation signal
   3025..3160    +  rep_origin     SV40 ori: SV40 origin of replication
   3181..3199    -  promoter       T7 promoter: promoter for bacteriophage T7 RNA polymerase
   3207..3362    +  CDS            lacZα (fragment): LacZα fragment of β-galactosidase; lacZ fragment
   3367..3795    +  rep_origin     f1 ori (sequence partly withheld): f1 bacteriophage origin of replication; arrow indicates direction of (+) strand synthesis
   3848..3952    +  promoter       AmpR promoter: bla
   3953..4813    +  CDS            AmpR: β-lactamase; bla; confers resistance to ampicillin, carbenicillin, and related antibiotics
   4984..5572    +  rep_origin     ori: high-copy-number ColE1/pMB1/pBR322/pUC origin of replication
   5755..5847    +  CDS            lacI (fragment): lac repressor; lacI; The lac repressor binds to the lac operator to inhibit transcription in E. coli. This inhibition can be relieved by adding lactose or isopropyl-β-D-thiogalactopyranoside (IPTG).
   5860..5881    +  protein_bind   CAP binding site: CAP binding activates transcription in the presence of cAMP. E. coli catabolite activator protein
   5896..5926    +  promoter       lac promoter: promoter for the E. coli lac operon
   5934..5950    +  protein_bind   lac operator: The lac repressor binds to the lac operator to inhibit transcription in E. coli. This inhibition can be relieved by adding lactose or isopropyl-β-D-thiogalactopyranoside (IPTG). lac repressor encoded by lacI
   5995..6013    +  promoter       T3 promoter: promoter for bacteriophage T3 RNA polymerase
   6041..6267    +  promoter       RSV promoter: Rous sarcoma virus enhancer/promoter
   6268..6448    +  LTR            5' LTR (truncated): truncated 5' long terminal repeat (LTR) from HIV-1
   6495..6620    +  misc_feature   HIV-1 Ψ: packaging signal of human immunodeficiency virus type 1
   6604..6967    +  CDS            HIV-1 gag (fragment): gag protein from human immunodeficiency virus 1; gag
   7113..7346    +  misc_feature   RRE: The Rev response element (RRE) of HIV-1 allows for Rev-dependent mRNA export from the nucleus to the cytoplasm.
   7723..7749    +  CDS            Rev (fragment): human immunodeficiency virus 1 (HIV-1) Rev protein; rev; enhances nuclear export of unspliced and incompletely spliced viral mRNAs
   7753..7993    +  promoter       U6 promoter: RNA polymerase III promoter for human U6 snRNA
   8023..8098    +  misc_RNA       gRNA scaffold: guide RNA scaffold for the Streptococcus pyogenes CRISPR/Cas9 system
   8154..8271    +  misc_feature   cPPT/CTS: central polypurine tract and central termination sequence of HIV-1
>Addgene plasmid #76233 | CLK1 gRNA (BRDN0001147408) | addgene full sequence | sequence record 185442 | Addgene Assembled Sequence
CCCGGGTGCAAAGATGGATAAAGTTTTAAACAGAGAGGAATCTTTGCAGCTAATGGACCTTCTAGGTCTT
GAAAGGAGTGGGAATTGGCTCCGGTGCCCGTCAGTGGGCAGAGCGCACATCGCCCACAGTCCCCGAGAAG
TTGGGGGGAGGGGTCGGCAATTGATCCGGTGCCTAGAGAAGGTGGCGCGGGGTAAACTGGGAAAGTGATG
TCGTGTACTGGCTCCGCCTTTTTCCCGAGGGTGGGGGAGAACCGTATATAAGTGCAGTAGTCGCCGTGAA
CGTTCTTTTTCGCAACGGGTTTGCCGCCAGAACACAGGTAAGTGCCGTGTGTGGTTCCCGCGGGCCTGGC
CTCTTTACGGGTTATGGCCCTTGCGTGCCTTGAATTACTTCCACCTGGCTGCAGTACGTGATTCTTGATC
CCGAGCTTCGGGTTGGAAGTGGGTGGGAGAGTTCGAGGCCTTGCGCTTAAGGAGCCCCTTCGCCTCGTGC
TTGAGTTGAGGCCTGGCCTGGGCGCTGGGGCCGCCGCGTGCGAATCTGGTGGCACCTTCGCGCCTGTCTC
GCTGCTTTCGATAAGTCTCTAGCCATTTAAAATTTTTGATGACCTGCTGCGACGCTTTTTTTCTGGCAAG
ATAGTCTTGTAAATGCGGGCCAAGATCTGCACACTGGTATTTCGGTTTTTGGGGCCGCGGGCGGCGACGG
GGCCCGTGCGTCCCAGCGCACATGTTCGGCGAGGCGGGGCCTGCGAGCGCGGCCACCGAGAATCGGACGG
GGGTAGTCTCAAGCTGGCCGGCCTGCTCTGGTGCCTGGCCTCGCGCCGCCGTGTATCGCCCCGCCCTGGG
CGGCAAGGCTGGCCCGGTCGGCACCAGTTGCGTGAGCGGAAAGATGGCCGCTTCCCGGCCCTGCTGCAGG
GAGCTCAAAATGGAGGACGCGGCGCTCGGGAGAGCGGGCGGGTGAGTCACCCACACAAAGGAAAAGGGCC
TTTCCGTCCTCAGCCGTCGCTTCATGTGACTCCACGGAGTACCGGGCGCCGTCCAGGCACCTCGATTAGT
TCTCGAGCTTTTGGAGTACGTCGTCTTTAGGTTGGGGGGAGGGGTTTTATGCGATGGAGTTTCCCCACAC
TGAGTGGGTGGAGACTGAAGTTAGGCCAGCTTGGCACTTGATGTAATTCTCCTTGGAATTTGCCCTTTTT
GAGTTTGGATCTTGGTTCATTCTCAAGCCTCAGACAGTGGTTCAAAGTTTTTTTCTTCCATTTCAGGTGT
CGTGACGTACGGCCACCATGACCGAGTACAAGCCCACGGTGCGCCTCGCCACCCGCGACGACGTCCCCAG
GGCCGTACGCACCCTCGCCGCCGCGTTCGCCGACTACCCCGCCACGCGCCACACCGTCGATCCGGACCGC
CACATCGAGCGGGTCACCGAGCTGCAAGAACTCTTCCTCACGCGCGTCGGGCTCGACATCGGCAAGGTGT
GGGTCGCGGACGACGGCGCCGCCGTGGCGGTCTGGACCACGCCGGAGAGCGTCGAAGCGGGGGCGGTGTT
CGCCGAGATCGGCCCGCGCATGGCCGAGTTGAGCGGTTCCCGGCTGGCCGCGCAGCAACAGATGGAAGGC
CTCCTGGCGCCGCACCGGCCCAAGGAGCCCGCGTGGTTCCTGGCCACCGTCGGAGTCTCGCCCGACCACC
AGGGCAAGGGTCTGGGCAGCGCCGTCGTGCTCCCCGGAGTGGAGGCGGCCGAGCGCGCCGGGGTGCCCGC
CTTCCTGGAGACCTCCGCGCCCCGCAACCTCCCCTTCTACGAGCGGCTCGGCTTCACCGTCACCGCCGAC
GTCGAGGTGCCCGAAGGACCGCGCACCTGGTGCATGACCCGCAAGCCCGGTGCCTGAACGCGTTAAGTCG
ACAATCAACCTCTGGATTACAAAATTTGTGAAAGATTGACTGGTATTCTTAACTATGTTGCTCCTTTTAC
GCTATGTGGATACGCTGCTTTAATGCCTTTGTATCATGCTATTGCTTCCCGTATGGCTTTCATTTTCTCC
TCCTTGTATAAATCCTGGTTGCTGTCTCTTTATGAGGAGTTGTGGCCCGTTGTCAGGCAACGTGGCGTGG
TGTGCACTGTGTTTGCTGACGCAACCCCCACTGGTTGGGGCATTGCCACCACCTGTCAGCTCCTTTCCGG
GACTTTCGCTTTCCCCCTCCCTATTGCCACGGCGGAACTCATCGCCGCCTGCCTTGCCCGCTGCTGGACA
GGGGCTCGGCTGTTGGGCACTGACAATTCCGTGGTGTTGTCGGGGAAATCATCGTCCTTTCCTTGGCTGC
TCGCCTGTGTTGCCACCTGGATTCTGCGCGGGACGTCCTTCTGCTACGTCCCTTCGGCCCTCAATCCAGC
GGACCTTCCTTCCCGCGGCCTGCTGCCGGCTCTGCGGCCTCTTCCGCGTCTTCGCCTTCGCCCTCAGACG
AGTCGGATCTCCCTTTGGGCCGCCTCCCCGCGTCGACTTTAAGACCAATGACTTACAAGGCAGCTGTAGA
TCTTAGCCACTTTTTAAAAGAAAAGGGGGGACTGGAAGGGCTAATTCACTCCCAACGAAGACAAGATCTG
CTTTTTGCTTGTACTGGGTCTCTCTGGTTAGACCAGATCTGAGCCTGGGAGCTCTCTGGCTAACTAGGGA
ACCCACTGCTTAAGCCTCAATAAAGCTTGCCTTGAGTGCTTCAAGTAGTGTGTGCCCGTCTGTTGTGTGA
CTCTGGTAACTAGAGATCCCTCAGACCCTTTTAGTCAGTGTGGAAAATCTCTAGCAGTACGTATAGTAGT
TCATGTCATCTTATTATTCAGTATTTATAACTTGCAAAGAAATGAATATCAGAGAGTGAGAGGAACTTGT
TTATTGCAGCTTATAATGGTTACAAATAAAGCAATAGCATCACAAATTTCACAAATAAAGCATTTTTTTC
ACTGCATTCTAGTTGTGGTTTGTCCAAACTCATCAATGTATCTTATCATGTCTGGCTCTAGCTATCCCGC
CCCTAACTCCGCCCATCCCGCCCCTAACTCCGCCCAGTTCCGCCCATTCTCCGCCCCATGGCTGACTAAT
TTTTTTTATTTATGCAGAGGCCGAGGCCGCCTCGGCCTCTGAGCTATTCCAGAAGTAGTGAGGAGGCTTT
TTTGGAGGCCTAGGGACGTACCCAATTCGCCCTATAGTGAGTCGTATTACGCGCGCTCACTGGCCGTCGT
TTTACAACGTCGTGACTGGGAAAACCCTGGCGTTACCCAACTTAATCGCCTTGCAGCACATCCCCCTTTC
GCCAGCTGGCGTAATAGCGAAGAGGCCCGCACCGATCGCCCTTCCCAACAGTTGCGCAGCCTGAATGGCG
AATGGG
[124 nt withheld, positions 3367-3490]
C
[91 nt withheld, positions 3492-3582]
A
[49 nt withheld, positions 3584-3632]
CCTTTGACGTTGGAGTCCACGTTCTTT
[37 nt withheld, positions 3660-3696]
ACCCTATCTCGGTCTATTCTTTTGATTTATAAGGGATTTTGCCGATTTCGGCCTATTGGTTAAAAAATGA
GCTGATTTAACAAAAATTTAACGCGAATTTTAACAAAATATTAACGCTTACAATTTAGGTGGCACTTTTC
GGGGAAATGTGCGCGGAACCCCTATTTGTTTATTTTTCTAAATACATTCAAATATGTATCCGCTCATGAG
ACAATAACCCTGATAAATGCTTCAATAATATTGAAAAAGGAAGAGTATGAGTATTCAACATTTCCGTGTC
GCCCTTATTCCCTTTTTTGCGGCATTTTGCCTTCCTGTTTTTGCTCACCCAGAAACGCTGGTGAAAGTAA
AAGATGCTGAAGATCAGTTGGGTGCACGAGTGGGTTACATCGAACTGGATCTCAACAGCGGTAAGATCCT
TGAGAGTTTTCGCCCCGAAGAACGTTTTCCAATGATGAGCACTTTTAAAGTTCTGCTATGTGGCGCGGTA
TTATCCCGTATTGACGCCGGGCAAGAGCAACTCGGTCGCCGCATACACTATTCTCAGAATGACTTGGTTG
AGTACTCACCAGTCACAGAAAAGCATCTTACGGATGGCATGACAGTAAGAGAATTATGCAGTGCTGCCAT
AACCATGAGTGATAACACTGCGGCCAACTTACTTCTGACAACGATCGGAGGACCGAAGGAGCTAACCGCT
TTTTTGCACAACATGGGGGATCATGTAACTCGCCTTGATCGTTGGGAACCGGAGCTGAATGAAGCCATAC
CAAACGACGAGCGTGACACCACGATGCCTGTAGCAATGGCAACAACGTTGCGCAAACTATTAACTGGCGA
ACTACTTACTCTAGCTTCCCGGCAACAATTAATAGACTGGATGGAGGCGGATAAAGTTGCAGGACCACTT
CTGCGCTCGGCCCTTCCGGCTGGCTGGTTTATTGCTGATAAATCTGGAGCCGGTGAGCGTGGGTCTCGCG
GTATCATTGCAGCACTGGGGCCAGATGGTAAGCCCTCCCGTATCGTAGTTATCTACACGACGGGGAGTCA
GGCAACTATGGATGAACGAAATAGACAGATCGCTGAGATAGGTGCCTCACTGATTAAGCATTGGTAACTG
TCAGACCAAGTTTACTCATATATACTTTAGATTGATTTAAAACTTCATTTTTAATTTAAAAGGATCTAGG
TGAAGATCCTTTTTGATAATCTCATGACCAAAATCCCTTAACGTGAGTTTTCGTTCCACTGAGCGTCAGA
CCCCGTAGAAAAGATCAAAGGATCTTCTTGAGATCCTTTTTTTCTGCGCGTAATCTGCTGCTTGCAAACA
AAAAAACCACCGCTACCAGCGGTGGTTTGTTTGCCGGATCAAGAGCTACCAACTCTTTTTCCGAAGGTAA
CTGGCTTCAGCAGAGCGCAGATACCAAATACTGTTCTTCTAGTGTAGCCGTAGTTAGGCCACCACTTCAA
GAACTCTGTAGCACCGCCTACATACCTCGCTCTGCTAATCCTGTTACCAGTGGCTGCTGCCAGTGGCGAT
AAGTCGTGTCTTACCGGGTTGGACTCAAGACGATAGTTACCGGATAAGGCGCAGCGGTCGGGCTGAACGG
GGGGTTCGTGCACACAGCCCAGCTTGGAGCGAACGACCTACACCGAACTGAGATACCTACAGCGTGAGCT
ATGAGAAAGCGCCACGCTTCCCGAAGGGAGAAAGGCGGACAGGTATCCGGTAAGCGGCAGGGTCGGAACA
GGAGAGCGCACGAGGGAGCTTCCAGGGGGAAACGCCTGGTATCTTTATAGTCCTGTCGGGTTTCGCCACC
TCTGACTTGAGCGTCGATTTTTGTGATGCTCGTCAGGGGGGCGGAGCCTATGGAAAAACGCCAGCAACGC
GGCCTTTTTACGGTTCCTGGCCTTTTGCTGGCCTTTTGCTCACATGTTCTTTCCTGCGTTATCCCCTGAT
TCTGTGGATAACCGTATTACCGCCTTTGAGTGAGCTGATACCGCTCGCCGCAGCCGAACGACCGAGCGCA
GCGAGTCAGTGAGCGAGGAAGCGGAAGAGCGCCCAATACGCAAACCGCCTCTCCCCGCGCGTTGGCCGAT
TCATTAATGCAGCTGGCACGACAGGTTTCCCGACTGGAAAGCGGGCAGTGAGCGCAACGCAATTAATGTG
AGTTAGCTCACTCATTAGGCACCCCAGGCTTTACACTTTATGCTTCCGGCTCGTATGTTGTGTGGAATTG
TGAGCGGATAACAATTTCACACAGGAAACAGCTATGACCATGATTACGCCAAGCGCGCAATTAACCCTCA
CTAAAGGGAACAAAAGCTGGAGCTGCAAGCTTAATGTAGTCTTATGCAATACTCTTGTAGTCTTGCAACA
TGGTAACGATGAGTTAGCAACATGCCTTACAAGGAGAGAAAAAGCACCGTGCATGCCGATTGGTGGAAGT
AAGGTGGTACGATCGTGCCTTATTAGGAAGGCAACAGACGGGTCTGACATGGATTGGACGAACCACTGAA
TTGCCGCATTGCAGAGATATTGTATTTAAGTGCCTAGCTCGATACATAAACGGGTCTCTCTGGTTAGACC
AGATCTGAGCCTGGGAGCTCTCTGGCTAACTAGGGAACCCACTGCTTAAGCCTCAATAAAGCTTGCCTTG
AGTGCTTCAAGTAGTGTGTGCCCGTCTGTTGTGTGACTCTGGTAACTAGAGATCCCTCAGACCCTTTTAG
TCAGTGTGGAAAATCTCTAGCAGTGGCGCCCGAACAGGGACTTGAAAGCGAAAGGGAAACCAGAGGAGCT
CTCTCGACGCAGGACTCGGCTTGCTGAAGCGCGCACGGCAAGAGGCGAGGGGCGGCGACTGGTGAGTACG
CCAAAAATTTTGACTAGCGGAGGCTAGAAGGAGAGAGATGGGTGCGAGAGCGTCAGTATTAAGCGGGGGA
GAATTAGATCGCGATGGGAAAAAATTCGGTTAAGGCCAGGGGGAAAGAAAAAATATAAATTAAAACATAT
AGTATGGGCAAGCAGGGAGCTAGAACGATTCGCAGTTAATCCTGGCCTGTTAGAAACATCAGAAGGCTGT
AGACAAATACTGGGACAGCTACAACCATCCCTTCAGACAGGATCAGAAGAACTTAGATCATTATATAATA
CAGTAGCAACCCTCTATTGTGTGCATCAAAGGATAGAGATAAAAGACACCAAGGAAGCTTTAGACAAGAT
AGAGGAAGAGCAAAACAAAAGTAAGACCACCGCACAGCAAGCGGCCGCTGATCTTCAGACCTGGAGGAGG
AGATATGAGGGACAATTGGAGAAGTGAATTATATAAATATAAAGTAGTAAAAATTGAACCATTAGGAGTA
GCACCCACCAAGGCAAAGAGAAGAGTGGTGCAGAGAGAAAAAAGAGCAGTGGGAATAGGAGCTTTGTTCC
TTGGGTTCTTGGGAGCAGCAGGAAGCACTATGGGCGCAGCGTCAATGACGCTGACGGTACAGGCCAGACA
ATTATTGTCTGGTATAGTGCAGCAGCAGAACAATTTGCTGAGGGCTATTGAGGCGCAACAGCATCTGTTG
CAACTCACAGTCTGGGGCATCAAGCAGCTCCAGGCAAGAATCCTGGCTGTGGAAAGATACCTAAAGGATC
AACAGCTCCTGGGGATTTGGGGTTGCTCTGGAAAACTCATTTGCACCACTGCTGTGCCTTGGAATGCTAG
TTGGAGTAATAAATCTCTGGAACAGATTTGGAATCACACGACCTGGATGGAGTGGGACAGAGAAATTAAC
AATTACACAAGCTTAATACACTCCTTAATTGAAGAATCGCAAAACCAGCAAGAAAAGAATGAACAAGAAT
TATTGGAATTAGATAAATGGGCAAGTTTGTGGAATTGGTTTAACATAACAAATTGGCTGTGGTATATAAA
ATTATTCATAATGATAGTAGGAGGCTTGGTAGGTTTAAGAATAGTTTTTGCTGTACTTTCTATAGTGAAT
AGAGTTAGGCAGGGATATTCACCATTATCGTTTCAGACCCACCTCCCAACCCCGAGGGGACCCAGAGAGG
GCCTATTTCCCATGATTCCTTCATATTTGCATATACGATACAAGGCTGTTAGAGAGATAATTAGAATTAA
TTTGACTGTAAACACAAAGATATTAGTACAAAATACGTGACGTAGAAAGTAATAATTTCTTGGGTAGTTT
GCAGTTTTAAAATTATGTTTTAAAATGGACTATCATATGCTTACCGTAACTTGAAAGTATTTCGATTTCT
TGGCTTTATATATCTTGTGGAAAGGACGAAACACCGGCCAAAGAGACCATGAAAGCGTTTTAGAGCTAGA
AATAGCAAGTTAAAATAAGGCTAGTCCGTTATCAACTTGAAAAAGTGGCACCGAGTCGGTGCTTTTTTAA
GCTTGGCGTAACTAGATCTTGAGACAAATGGCAGTATTCATCCACAATTTTAAAAGAAAAGGGGGGATTG
GGGGGTACAGTGCAGGGGAAAGAATAGTAGACATAATAGCAACAGACATACAAACTAAAGAATTACAAAA
ACAAATTACAAAAATTCAAAATTTTCGGGTTTATTACAGGGACAGCAGAGATCCACTTTGGCGCCGGCTC
GAGGGGG
