>Addgene plasmid #76233 | CLK1 gRNA (BRDN0001147408) | depositor partial sequence | sequence record 143693 | Target Sequence
GCCAAAGAGACCATGAAAGC
