>Addgene plasmid #76233 | CLK1 gRNA (BRDN0001147408) | addgene partial sequence | sequence record 185441 | hU6-F
TAGAAAGTAATAATTTCTTGGGTAGTTTGCAGTTTTAAAATTATGTTTTAAAATGGACTATCATATGCTT
ACCGTAACTTGAAAGTATTTCGATTTCTTGGCTTTATATATCTTGTGGAAAGGACGAAACACCGGCCAAA
GAGACCATGAAAGCGTTTTAGAGCTAGAAATAGCAAGTTAAAATAAGGCTAGTCCGTTATCAACTTGAAA
AAGTGGCACCGAGTCGGTGCTTTTTTAAGCTTGGCGTAACTAGATCTTGAGACAAATGGCAGTATTCATC
CACAATTTTAAAAGAAAAGGGGGGATTGGGGGGTACAGTGCAGGGGAAAGAATAGTAGACATAATAGCAA
CAGACATACAAACTAAAGAATTACAAAAACAAATTACAAAAATTCAAAATTTTCGGGTTTATTACAGGGA
CAGCAGAGATCCACTTTGGCGCCGGCTCGAGGGGGCCCGGGTGCAAAGATGGATAAAGTTTTAAACAGAG
AGGAATCTTTGCAGCTAATGGACCTTCTAGGTCTTGAAAGGAGTGGGAATTGGCTCCGGTGCCCGTCAGT
GGGCAGAGCG
